>Addgene plasmid #85741 | AAV-shRNA-ctrl | addgene full sequence | sequence record 350801 | Addgene NGS Result
[89 nt withheld, positions 1-89]
TATGCGGTGTGAAATACCGCACAGATGCGTAAGGAGAAAATACCGCATCAGGCGCCCCTGCAGGCAGCTG
CGCGCTCGCTCGCTCACTGAGGCCGCCCGGGCAAAGCCCGGGCGTCGGGCGACCTTTGGTCGCCCGGCCT
CAGTGAGCGAGCGAGCGCGCAGAGAGGGAGTGGCCAACTCCATCACTAGGGGTTCCTGCGGCCGCTCGGT
CCGCACGTGGTTACCTACAAAATCAGAAGGACAGGGAAGGGAGCAGTGGTTCACGCCTGTAATCCCAGCA
ATTTGGGAGGCCAAGGTGGGTAGATCACCTGAGATTAGGAGTTGGAGACCAGCCTGGCCAATATGGTGAA
ACCCCGTCTCTACCAAAAAAACAAAAATTAGCTGAGCCTGGTCATGCATGCCTGGAATCCCAACAACTCG
GGAGGCTGAGGCAGGAGAATCGCTTGAACCCAGGAGGCGGAGATTGCAGTGAGCCAAGATTGTGCCACTG
CACTCCAGCTTGGTTCCCAATAGACCCCGCAGGCCCTACAGGTTGTCTTCCCAACTTGCCCCTTGCTCCA
TACCACCCCCCTCCACCCCATAATATTATAGAAGGACACCTAGTCAGACAAAATGATGCAACTTAATTTT
ATTAGGACAAGGCTGGTGGGCACTGGAGTGGCAACTTCCAGGGCCAGGAGAGGCACTGGGGAGGGGTCAC
AGGGATGCCACCCGTAGATCTCTCGAGCAGCGCTCGGTATCGATGCGGGGAGGCGGCCCAAAGGGAGATC
CGACTCGTCTGAGGGCGAAGGCGAAGACGCGGAAGAGGCCGCAGAGCCGGCAGCAGGCCGCGGGAAGGAA
GGTCCGCTGGATTGAGGGCCGAAGGGACGTAGCAGAAGGACGTCCCGCGCAGAATCCAGGTGGCAACATA
GGCGAGCAGCCAAGGAAAGGACGATGATTTCCCCGACAACACCACGGAATTGTCAGTGCCCAACAGCCGA
GCCCCTGTCCAGCAGCGGGCAAGGCAGGCGGCGATGAGTTCCGCCGTGGCAATAGGGAGGGGGAAAGCGA
AAGTCCCGGAAAGGAGCTGACAGGTGGTGGCAATGCCCCAACCAGTGGGGGTTGCGTCAGCAAACACAGT
GCACACCACGCCACGTTGCCTGACAACGGGCCACAACTCCTCATAAAGAGACAGCAACCAGGATTTATAC
AAGGAGGAGAAAATGAAAGCCATACGGGAAGCAATAGCATGATACAAAGGCATTAAAGCAGCGTATCCAC
ATAGCGTAAAAGGAGCAACATAGTTAAGAATACCAGTCAATCTTTCACAAATTTTGTAATCCAGAGGTTG
ATTATCGATAAGCTTGATGATATCTTACTTGTACAGCTCGTCCATGCCGAGAGTGATCCCGGCGGCGGTC
ACGAACTCCAGCAGGACCATGTGATCGCGCTTCTCGTTGGGGTCTTTGCTCAGGGCGGACTGGTAGCTCA
GGTAGTGGTTGTCGGGCAGCAGCACGGGGCCGTCGCCGATGGGGGTGTTCTGCTGGTAGTGGTCGGCGAG
CTGCACGCTGCCGTCCTCGATGTTGTGGCGGATCTTGAAGTTCACCTTGATGCCGTTCTTCTGCTTGTCG
GCCATGATATAGACGTTGTGGCTGTTGTAGTTGTACTCCAGCTTGTGCCCCAGGATGTTGCCGTCCTCCT
TGAAGTCGATGCCCTTCAGCTCGATGCGGTTCACCAGGGTGTCGCCCTCGAACTTCACCTCGGCGCGGGT
CTTGTAGTTGCCGTCGTCCTTGAAGAAGATGGTGCGCTCCTGGACGTAGCCTTCGGGCATGGCGGACTTG
AAGAAGTCGTGCTGCTTCATGTGGTCGGGGTAGCGGGCGAAGCACTGCAGGCCGTAGCCGAAGGTGGTCA
CGAGGGTGGGCCAGGGCACGGGCAGCTTGCCGGTGGTGCAGATGAACTTCAGGGTCAGCTTGCCGTAGGT
GGCATCGCCCTCGCCCTCGCCGGACACGCTGAACTTGTGGCCGTTTACGTCGCCGTCCAGCTCGACCAGG
ATGGGCACCACCCCGGTGAACAGCTCCTCGCCCTTGCTCACCATGTCGACAGCTAGAACTCGCCGCAGAC
CCGGTGAGGAAGAGAGCGAACCGGGCCTTAACCACCCTTTATATAGCCGCCTCTACTGGGCGGGGATTAA
CCATGACATCATCAAGTCCAGAATTCCCAAAGTGCTAGAGGCGGGGTCTTGACAGAACATTCAGCCTGTA
AGCGTCTTGTATACTACAACTCCCAGTAGCACTAGGGCGGATGCAGCTGTTGAGTGAAACGCGCGAGTTA
TCACGAAGTTAGGGCGAAAGGAAGGGTGGCACTCCCTAGTGCGTCATAAGCTAGCTTGCATGCCTGAGAA
TTTCAGAATGTAATGATACCTTTGTTAGATAAGGCTGTTTACATCTGATAGTGGACCTTAAGCCGACACT
TAAATGATAAAAACGGCAAAGAATTGCAAGTTTGATTTGCATTGGAAAGGGTCGCTGGCTTTTGTGTTAC
ACGCCCCTTATTTGTGCTTGATTAGATGATCCCTCTAGAAAAAAAGGTTCAGATGTGCGGCGAGTCAAGC
TTCACTCGCCGCACATCTGAACCGGATCCTCGTCCTTTCCACAAGATATATAAAGCCAAGAAATCGAAAT
ACTTTCAAGTTACGGTAAGCATATGATAGTCCATTTTAAAACATAATTTTAAAACTGCAAACTACCCAAG
AAATTATTACTTTCTACGTCACGTATTTTGTACTAATATCTTTGTGTTTACAGTCAAATTAATTCTAATT
ATCTCTCTAACAGCCTTGTATCGTATATGCAAATATGAAGGAATCATGGGAAATAGGCCCTCTTCCTGCC
CAGATCTACCGGTTCAATTGCCGACCCCTCCCCCCAACTTCTCGGGGACTGTGGGCGATGTGCGCTCTGC
CCACTGACGGGCACCGGAGCCAATTCCCACTCCTTTCAAGACCTAGAAGGTCCATTAGCTGCAAAGATTC
CTCTCTGTTTAAAACTTTATCCATCTTTGCAAAGCTTACGCGTGCGGCCGCAGGAACCCCTAGTGATGGA
GTTGGCCACTCCCTCTCTGCGCGCTCGCTCGCTCACTGAGGCCGGGCGACCAAAGGTCGCCCGACGCCCG
GGCGGCCTCAGTGAGCGAGCGAGCGCGCAGCTGCCTGCAGGACATGTGAGCAAAAGGCCAGCAAAAGGCC
AGGAACCGTAAAAAGGCCGCGTTGCTGGCGTTTTTCCATAGGCTCCGCCCCCCTGACGAGCATCACAAAA
ATCGACGCTCAAGTCAGAGGTGGCGAAACCCGACAGGACTATAAAGATACCAGGCGTTTCCCCCTGGAAG
CTCCCTCGTGCGCTCTCCTGTTCCGACCCTGCCGCTTACCGGATACCTGTCCGCCTTTCTCCCTTCGGGA
AGCGTGGCGCTTTCTCATAGCTCACGCTGTAGGTATCTCAGTTCGGTGTAGGTCGTTCGCTCCAAGCTGG
GCTGTGTGCACGAACCCCCCGTTCAGCCCGACCGCTGCGCCTTATCCGGTAACTATCGTCTTGAGTCCAA
CCCGGTAAGACACGACTTATCGCCACTGGCAGCAGCCACTGGTAACAGGATTAGCAGAGCGAGGTATGTA
GGCGGTGCTACAGAGTTCTTGAAGTGGTGGCCTAACTACGGCTACACTAGAAGAACAGTATTTGGTATCT
GCGCTCTGCTGAAGCCAGTTACCTTCGGAAAAAGAGTTGGTAGCTCTTGATCCGGCAAACAAACCACCGC
TGGTAGCGGTGGTTTTTTTGTTTGCAAGCAGCAGATTACGCGCAGAAAAAAAGGATCTCAAGAAGATCCT
TTGATCTTTTCTACGGGGTCTGACGCTCAGTGGAACGAAAACTCACGTTAAGGGATTTTGGTCATGAGAT
TATCAAAAAGGATCTTCACCTAGATCCTTTTAAATTAAAAATGAAGTTTTAAATCAATCTAAAGTATATA
TGAGTAAACTTGGTCTGACAGTTACCAATGCTTAATCAGTGAGGCACCTATCTCAGCGATCTGTCTATTT
CGTTCATCCATAGTTGCCTGACTCCCCGTCGTGTAGATAACTACGATACGGGAGGGCTTACCATCTGGCC
CCAGTGCTGCAATGATACCGCGAGACCCACGCTCACCGGCTCCAGATTTATCAGCAATAAACCAGCCAGC
CGGAAGGGCCGAGCGCAGAAGTGGTCCTGCAACTTTATCCGCCTCCATCCAGTCTATTAATTGTTGCCGG
GAAGCTAGAGTAAGTAGTTCGCCAGTTAATAGTTTGCGCAACGTTGTTGCCATTGCTACAGGCATCGTGG
TGTCACGCTCGTCGTTTGGTATGGCTTCATTCAGCTCCGGTTCCCAACGATCAAGGCGAGTTACATGATC
CCCCATGTTGTGCAAAAAAGCGGTTAGCTCCTTCGGTCCTCCGATCGTTGTCAGAAGTAAGTTGGCCGCA
GTGTTATCACTCATGGTTATGGCAGCACTGCATAATTCTCTTACTGTCATGCCATCCGTAAGATGCTTTT
CTGTGACTGGTGAGTACTCAACCAAGTCATTCTGAGAATAGTGTATGCGGCGACCGAGTTGCTCTTGCCC
GGCGTCAATACGGGATAATACCGCGCCACATAGCAGAACTTTAAAAGTGCTCATCATTGGAAAACGTTCT
TCGGGGCGAAAACTCTCAAGGATCTTACCGCTGTTGAGATCCAGTTCGATGTAACCCACTCGTGCACCCA
ACTGATCTTCAGCATCTTTTACTTTCACCAGCGTTTCTGGGTGAGCAAAAACAGGAAGGCAAAATGCCGC
AAAAAAGGGAATAAGGGCGACACGGAAATGTTGAATACTCATACTCTTCCTTTTTCAATATTATTGAAGC
ATTTATCAGGGTTATTGTCTCATGAGCGGATACATATTTGAATGTATTTAGAAAAATAAACAAATAGGGG
TTCCGCGCACATTTCCCCGAAAAGTGCCACCTGACGTCTAAGAAACCATTATTATCATGACATTAACCTA
TAAAAATAGGCGTATCACGAGGCCCTTTCGTCTCGCGCGTTTCGGTGATGACGGTGAAAACCTCTGACAC
ATGCAGCTCCCGGAGACGGTCACAGCTTGTCTGTAAGCGGATGCCGGGAGCAGACAAGCCCGTCAGGGCG
CGTCAGCGGGTGTTGGCGGGTGTCGGGGCTGGCTTAACTATGCGGCATCAGAGCAGATTGTACTGAGAGT
GCACCATAAAATTGTAAACGTTAATATTTTGTTAAAATTCGCGTTAAATTTTTGTTAAATCAGCTCATTT
TTTAACCAATAGACCGAAATCGGCAAAATCCCTTATAAATCAAAAGAATAGCCCGAGATAGAGT
[37 nt withheld, positions 5474-5510]
AAAGAACGTGGACTCCAACGTCAAAGG
[141 nt withheld, positions 5538-5678]
G
[46 nt withheld, positions 5680-5725]
AGGCGCT
Features (pLannotate 1.2.2; 16 found; start..end, strand, type, name):
     90..141     +  misc_feature   bom (fragment): basis of mobility region from pBR322
    146..286     -  repeat_region  AAV2 ITR: inverted terminal repeat of adeno-associated virus serotype 2 inverted
    326..802     -  polyA_signal   hGH poly(A) signal: human growth hormone polyadenylation signal
    834..1422    -  misc_feature   WPRE: woodchuck hepatitis virus posttranscriptional regulatory element
   1444..2163    -  CDS            EYFP: enhanced YFP mammalian codon-optimized
   2711..2951    -  promoter       U6 promoter: RNA polymerase III promoter for human U6 snRNA
   2971..3031    -  promoter       EF-1α core promoter (fragment): core promoter for human elongation factor EF-1α
   3057..3123    -  CDS            small t antigen (fragment): SV40 (simian virus 40) small t antigen
   3186..3213    -  repeat_region  AAV2 ITR (fragment): inverted terminal repeat of adeno-associated virus serotype 2 inverted
   3242..3269    -  repeat_region  AAV2 ITR (fragment): inverted terminal repeat of adeno-associated virus serotype 2 inverted
   3342..3930    -  rep_origin     ori: high-copy-number ColE1/pMB1/pBR322/pUC origin of replication
   4101..4961    -  CDS            AmpR: β-lactamase; bla; confers resistance to ampicillin, carbenicillin, and related antibiotics
   4962..5066    -  promoter       AmpR promoter: bla
   5161..5196    +  CDS            rop (fragment): Rop protein, which maintains plasmids at low copy number; rop
   5298..5347    +  misc_feature   bom (fragment): basis of mobility region from pBR322
   5348..71      -  rep_origin     f1 ori (across the origin) (sequence partly withheld): f1 bacteriophage origin of replication; arrow indicates direction of (+) strand synthesis
