[The description below was written by a language model from this plasmid's Addgene catalogue record and pLannotate feature annotations shown in this document.]
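Description:
AAV-shRNA-ctrl is an adeno-associated virus transfer plasmid that carries a control short hairpin RNA together with an EYFP fluorescent marker. It serves as the control counterpart to gene-targeting shRNA vectors used in mouse knockdown experiments. The 5.7 kb plasmid is propagated in bacteria through a high-copy ColE1/pUC-type origin and selected with ampicillin via the β-lactamase gene. An f1 phage origin and small remnants of pBR322 bom and rop sequences are also present in the backbone. The record lists a recombination-deficient growth strain, which is consistent with the need to keep the repeat-rich ITRs stable.

The payload lies between AAV serotype 2 inverted terminal repeats, which are the cis elements required for replication and packaging of the genome into AAV particles. One ITR is annotated in full, while the other is detected only as two short fragments. This may reflect incomplete sequencing or annotation of that repeat, or a truncation. Within the ITRs, a human U6 RNA polymerase III promoter is the element that would drive the hairpin, although the shRNA itself is not annotated as a feature. Downstream of it, after an unannotated stretch of roughly 550 nt, sits a mammalian codon-optimised EYFP coding sequence followed by a WPRE, which enhances transcript stability and expression, and a human growth hormone polyadenylation signal. The promoter driving EYFP is not clearly identified. Only a short EF-1α core promoter fragment is annotated, and it lies upstream of U6 next to a small SV40 small t antigen fragment. EYFP is listed as a tag, but it appears to act as a separate reporter marking transduced cells. That allows cells receiving the control hairpin to be identified and compared with cells receiving a targeting shRNA.
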