Addgene plasmid #85741: AAV-shRNA-ctrl
Purpose: shRNA ctrl
Depositing lab: Hongjun Song. Depositing organization: Johns Hopkins University and School of Medicine. Publication: Tet3 regulates synaptic transmission and homeostatic plasticity via DNA oxidation and repair. Yu H, Su Y, Shin J, Zhong C, Guo JU, Weng YL, Gao F, Geschwind DH, Coppola G, Ming GL, Song H. Nat Neurosci. 2015 Jun;18(6):836-43. doi: 10.1038/nn.4008. Epub 2015 Apr 27. PubMed 25915473.
Backbone
  Vector backbone: AAV
  Vector type: AAV
Growth in bacteria
  Bacterial resistance: Ampicillin, 100 μg/mL
  Growth temperature: 37°C
  Growth strain: NEB Stable
  Copy number: High Copy
Gene/Insert
  Gene/Insert name: shRNA ctrl
  gRNA/shRNA sequence: 5’-GTTCAGATGTGCGGCGAGT-3’
  Species: M. musculus (mouse)
  Tag / fusion protein: EYFP
Terms and licenses: Academic/Nonprofit Terms; Industry Terms: Not Available to Industry
How to cite: AAV-shRNA-ctrl was a gift from Hongjun Song (Addgene plasmid # 85741 ; http://n2t.net/addgene:85741 ; RRID:Addgene_85741)
